Addgene plasmid #11352: VP16-ER beta (long)
Depositing lab: Donald McDonnell. Publication: Dissection of the LXXLL nuclear receptor-coactivator interaction motif using combinatorial peptide libraries: discovery of peptide antagonists of estrogen receptors alpha and beta. Chang C, Norris JD, Gron H, Paige LA, Hamilton PT, Kenan DJ, Fowlkes D, McDonnell DP. Mol Cell Biol. 1999 Dec . 19(12):8226-39. PubMed 10567548.
Backbone
  Vector backbone: pVP16
  Backbone manufacturer: Clontech
  Backbone size w/o insert (bp): 3300
  Vector type: Mammalian Expression
Growth in bacteria
  Bacterial resistance: Ampicillin, 100 μg/mL
  Growth temperature: 37°C
  Growth strain: DH5alpha
  Copy number: High Copy
Gene/Insert
  Gene/Insert name: ER beta long (alt name: ER)
  Species: H. sapiens (human)
  Insert size (bp): 1590
  Entrez Gene: ESR2 (a.k.a. ER-BETA, ESR-BETA, ESRB, ESTRB, Erb, NR3A2, ODG8)
  Cloning method: Restriction Enzyme
  Sequencing primers: 5′ SV40pro-F
Terms and licenses: Academic/Nonprofit Terms; Industry Terms: Not Available to Industry
How to cite: VP16-ER beta (long) was a gift from Donald McDonnell (Addgene plasmid # 11352 ; http://n2t.net/addgene:11352 ; RRID:Addgene_11352)
