[The description below was written by a language model from this plasmid's Addgene catalogue record and pLannotate feature annotations shown in this document.]
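Description:
VP16-ER beta (long) is a mammalian expression plasmid built on the Clontech pVP16 backbone, the "prey" vector of a mammalian two-hybrid system. It carries the human estrogen receptor beta coding sequence (ESR2, the long form, about 1.6 kb) downstream of the herpes simplex virus VP16 transcriptional activation domain. The feature table places the two coding sequences on the same strand a short distance apart, consistent with a VP16 AD–ER beta fusion protein. Expression is driven by the SV40 enhancer/early promoter and terminated by an SV40 polyadenylation signal, with a short SV40 large T antigen fragment lying between the insert and the poly(A) site. The automated annotation matches the insert to the ESR2 Swiss-Prot entry and quotes a note about isoform 2. That note is generic entry text and should not be read as identifying the cloned isoform, which the record calls only "long".

In bacteria the plasmid is maintained at high copy through a ColE1/pUC-type origin and selected with ampicillin via the bla gene and its native promoter. Short lacI, rop and bom fragments are backbone remnants from pBR322-type ancestry. SP6 and T7 phage promoters flank the expression cassette; no mammalian selection marker is annotated, so the plasmid suits transient transfection.

The associated publication used combinatorial peptide libraries to dissect LXXLL coactivator motifs and find peptide antagonists of ER alpha and beta. In that context, a VP16–receptor fusion serves as the activation-domain partner: when ER beta binds a peptide or cofactor fused to a DNA-binding domain, VP16 is recruited to a reporter promoter, giving a transcriptional readout of the interaction.
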