Features (pLannotate 1.2.2; 13 found; start..end, strand, type, name):
      1..19      +  promoter       SP6 promoter: promoter for bacteriophage SP6 RNA polymerase
     34..339     +  promoter       SV40 promoter: SV40 enhancer and early promoter
    390..623     +  CDS            VP16 AD: transcriptional activation domain of herpes simplex virus protein VP16 (Triezenberg et al., 1988; Cousens et al., 1989); UL48
    642..2228    +  CDS            ESR2: ESR2_HUMAN - Also known as ESTRB, NR3A2. Experimental evidence at protein level: Swiss-Prot protein existence level 1. [Isoform 2]: Lacks ligand binding ability and has no or only very low ERE binding activity resulting in the loss of ligand-dependent transactivation ability. From Homo sapiens (Human).
   2244..2329    +  CDS            large T antigen (fragment): large T antigen from SV40 (simian virus 40)
   2352..2486    +  polyA_signal   SV40 poly(A) signal: SV40 polyadenylation signal
   2497..2515    -  promoter       T7 promoter: promoter for bacteriophage T7 RNA polymerase
   2537..2590    -  CDS            lacI (fragment): lac repressor; lacI; The lac repressor binds to the lac operator to inhibit transcription in E. coli. This inhibition can be relieved by adding lactose or isopropyl-β-D-thiogalactopyranoside (IPTG).
   2773..3361    -  rep_origin     ori: high-copy-number ColE1/pMB1/pBR322/pUC origin of replication
   3532..4392    -  CDS            AmpR: β-lactamase; bla; confers resistance to ampicillin, carbenicillin, and related antibiotics
   4393..4497    -  promoter       AmpR promoter: bla
   4592..4627    +  CDS            rop (fragment): Rop protein, which maintains plasmids at low copy number; rop
   4729..4780    +  misc_feature   bom (fragment): basis of mobility region from pBR322
>Addgene plasmid #11352 | VP16-ER beta (long) | addgene full sequence | sequence record 313771 | Addgene NGS Result
ATTTAGGTGACACTATAGAACTCGATGTGGAATGTGTGTCAGTTAGGGTGTGGAAAGTCCCCAGGCTCCC
CAGCAGGCAGAAGTATGCAAAGCATGCATCTCAATTAGTCAGCAAGGAAAGTCCCCAGGCTCCCCAGCAG
GCAGAAGTATGCAAAGCATGCATCTCAATTAGTCAGCAACCATAGTCCCGCCCCTAACTCCGCCCATCCC
GCCCCTAACTCCGCCCAGTTCCGCCCATTCTCCGCCCCATGGCTGACTAATTTTTTTTATTTATGCAGAG
GCCGAGGCCGCCTCGGCCTCTGAGCTATTCCAGAAGTAGTGAAGAGGCTTTTTTGGAGGAGATCTAAGCT
AGCGCCGCCACCATGGGCCCTAAAAAGAAGCGTAAAGTCGCCCCCCCGACCGATGTCAGCCTGGGGGACG
AGCTCCACTTAGACGGCGAGGACGTGGCGATGGCGCATGCCGACGCGCTAGACGATTTCGATCTGGACAT
GTTGGGGGACGGGGATTCCCCGGGTCCGGGATTTACCCCCCACGACTCCGCCCCCTACGGCGCTCTGGAT
ATGGCCGACTTCGAGTTTGAGCAGATGTTTACCGATGCCCTTGGAATTGACGAGTACGGTGGGGAATTCC
CGGGGATCCGTGATATAAAAAACTCACCATCTAGCCTTAATTCTCCTTCCTCCTACAACTGCAGTCAATC
CATCTTACCCCTGGAGCACGGCTCCATATACATACCTTCCTCCTATGTAGACAGCCACCATGAATATCCA
GCCATGACATTCTATAGCCCTGCTGTGATGAATTACAGCATTCCCAGCAATGTCACTAACTTGGAAGGTG
GGCCTGGTCGGCAGACCACAAGCCCAAATGTGTTGTGGCCAACACCTGGGCACCTTTCTCCTTTAGTGGT
CCATCGCCAGTTATCACATCTGTATGCGGAACCTCAAAAGAGTCCCTGGTGTGAAGCAAGATCGCTAGAA
CACACCTTACCTGTAAACAGAGAGACACTGAAAAGGAAGGTTAGTGGGAACCGTTGCGCCAGCCCTGTTA
CTGGTCCAGGTTCAAAGAGGGATGCTCACTTCTGCGCTGTCTGCAGCGATTACGCATCGGGATATCACTA
TGGAGTCTGGTCGTGTGAAGGATGTAAGGCCTTTTTTAAAAGAAGCATTCAAGGACATAATGATTATATT
TGTCCAGCTACAAATCAGTGTACAATCGATAAAAACCGGCGCAAGAGCTGCCAGGCCTGCCGACTTCGGA
AGTGTTACGAAGTGGGAATGGTGAAGTGTGGCTCCCGGAGAGAGAGATGTGGGTACCGCCTTGTGCGGAG
ACAGAGAAGTGCCGACGAGCAGCTGCACTGTGCCGGCAAGGCCAAGAGAAGTGGCGGCCACGCGCCCCGA
GTGCGGGAGCTGCTGCTGGACGCCCTGAGCCCCGAGCAGCTAGTGCTCACCCTCCTGGAGGCTGAGCCGC
CCCATGTGCTGATCAGCCGCCCCAGTGCGCCCTTCACCGAGGCCTCCATGATGATGTCCCTGACCAAGTT
GGCCGACAAGGAGTTGGTACACATGATCAGCTGGGCCAAGAAGATTCCCGGCTTTGTGGAGCTCAGCCTG
TTCGACCAAGTGCGGCTCTTGGAGAGCTGTTGGATGGAGGTGTTAATGATGGGGCTGATGTGGCGCTCAA
TTGACCACCCCGGCAAGCTCATCTTTGCTCCAGATCTTGTTCTGGACAGGGATGAGGGGAAATGCGTAGA
AGGAATTCTGGAAATCTTTGACATGCTCCTGGCAACTACTTCAAGGTTTCGAGAGTTAAAACTCCAACAC
AAAGAATATCTCTGTGTCAAGGCCATGATCCTGCTCAATTCCAGTATGTACCCTCTGGTCACAGCGACCC
AGGATGCTGACAGCAGCCGGAAGCTGGCTCACTTGCTGAACGCCGTGACCGATGCTTTGGTTTGGGTGAT
TGCCAAGAGCGGCATCTCCTCCCAGCAGCAATCCATGCGCCTGGCTAACCTCCTGATGCTCCTGTCCCAC
GTCAGGCATGCGAGTAACAAGGGCATGGAACATCTGCTCAACATGAAGTGCAAAAATGTGGTCCCAGTGT
ATGACCTGCTGCTGGAGATGCTGAATGCCCACGTGCTTCGCGGGTGCAAGTCCTCCATCACGGGGTCCGA
GTGCAGCCCGGCAGAGGACAGTAAAAGCAAAGAGGGCTCCCAGAACCCACAGTCTCAGTGATCTAGATAA
GTAATGATCATAATCAGCCATATCACATCTGTAGAGGTTTTACTTGCTTTAAAAAACCTCCCACACCTCC
CCCTGAACCTGAAACATAAAATGAATGCAATTGTTGTTGTTAACTTGTTTATTGCAGCTTATAATGGTTA
CAAATAAAGCAATAGCATCACAAATTTCACAAATAAAGCATTTTTTTCACTGCATTCTAGTTGTGGTTTG
TCCAAACTCATCAATGTATCTTATCATGTCTGGATCTGCCGGTCTCCCTATAGTGAGTCGTATTAATTTC
GATAAGCCAGGTTAACCTGCATTAATGAATCGGCCAACGCGCGGGGAGAGGCGGTTTGCGTATTGGGCGC
TCTTCCGCTTCCTCGCTCACTGACTCGCTGCGCTCGGTCGTTCGGCTGCGGCGAGCGGTATCAGCTCACT
CAAAGGCGGTAATACGGTTATCCACAGAATCAGGGGATAACGCAGGAAAGAACATGTGAGCAAAAGGCCA
GCAAAAGGCCAGGAACCGTAAAAAGGCCGCGTTGCTGGCGTTTTTCCATAGGCTCCGCCCCCCTGACGAG
CATCACAAAAATCGACGCTCAAGTCAGAGGTGGCGAAACCCGACAGGACTATAAAGATACCAGGCGTTTC
CCCCTGGAAGCTCCCTCGTGCGCTCTCCTGTTCCGACCCTGCCGCTTACCGGATACCTGTCCGCCTTTCT
CCCTTCGGGAAGCGTGGCGCTTTCTCATAGCTCACGCTGTAGGTATCTCAGTTCGGTGTAGGTCGTTCGC
TCCAAGCTGGGCTGTGTGCACGAACCCCCCGTTCAGCCCGACCGCTGCGCCTTATCCGGTAACTATCGTC
TTGAGTCCAACCCGGTAAGACACGACTTATCGCCACTGGCAGCAGCCACTGGTAACAGGATTAGCAGAGC
GAGGTATGTAGGCGGTGCTACAGAGTTCTTGAAGTGGTGGCCTAACTACGGCTACACTAGAAGAACAGTA
TTTGGTATCTGCGCTCTGCTGAAGCCAGTTACCTTCGGAAAAAGAGTTGGTAGCTCTTGATCCGGCAAAC
AAACCACCGCTGGTAGCGGTGGTTTTTTTGTTTGCAAGCAGCAGATTACGCGCAGAAAAAAAGGATCTCA
AGAAGATCCTTTGATCTTTTCTACGGGGTCTGACGCTCAGTGGAACGAAAACTCACGTTAAGGGATTTTG
GTCATGAGATTATCAAAAAGGATCTTCACCTAGATCCTTTTAAATTAAAAATGAAGTTTTAAATCAATCT
AAAGTATATATGAGTAAACTTGGTCTGACAGTTACCAATGCTTAATCAGTGAGGCACCTATCTCAGCGAT
CTGTCTATTTCGTTCATCCATAGTTGCCTGACTCCCCGTCGTGTAGATAACTACGATACGGGAGGGCTTA
CCATCTGGCCCCAGTGCTGCAATGATACCGCGAGACCCACGCTCACCGGCTCCAGATTTATCAGCAATAA
ACCAGCCAGCCGGAAGGGCCGAGCGCAGAAGTGGTCCTGCAACTTTATCCGCCTCCATCCAGTCTATTAA
TTGTTGCCGGGAAGCTAGAGTAAGTAGTTCGCCAGTTAATAGTTTGCGCAACGTTGTTGCCATTGCTACA
GGCATCGTGGTGTCACGCTCGTCGTTTGGTATGGCTTCATTCAGCTCCGGTTCCCAACGATCAAGGCGAG
TTACATGATCCCCCATGTTGTGCAAAAAAGCGGTTAGCTCCTTCGGTCCTCCGATCGTTGTCAGAAGTAA
GTTGGCCGCAGTGTTATCACTCATGGTTATGGCAGCACTGCATAATTCTCTTACTGTCATGCCATCCGTA
AGATGCTTTTCTGTGACTGGTGAGTACTCAACCAAGTCATTCTGAGAATAGTGTATGCGGCGACCGAGTT
GCTCTTGCCCGGCGTCAATACGGGATAATACCGCGCCACATAGCAGAACTTTAAAAGTGCTCATCATTGG
AAAACGTTCTTCGGGGCGAAAACTCTCAAGGATCTTACCGCTGTTGAGATCCAGTTCGATGTAACCCACT
CGTGCACCCAACTGATCTTCAGCATCTTTTACTTTCACCAGCGTTTCTGGGTGAGCAAAAACAGGAAGGC
AAAATGCCGCAAAAAAGGGAATAAGGGCGACACGGAAATGTTGAATACTCATACTCTTCCTTTTTCAATA
TTATTGAAGCATTTATCAGGGTTATTGTCTCATGAGCGGATACATATTTGAATGTATTTAGAAAAATAAA
CAAATAGGGGTTCCGCGCACATTTCCCCGAAAAGTGCCACCTGACGTCTAAGAAACCATTATTATCATGA
CATTAACCTATAAAAATAGGCGTATCACGAGGCCCTTTCGTCTCGCGCGTTTCGGTGATGACGGTGAAAA
CCTCTGACACATGCAGCTCCCGGAGACGGTCACAGCTTGTCTGTAAGCGGATGCCGGGAGCAGACAAGCC
CGTCAGGGCGCGTCAGCGGGTGTTGGCGGGTGTCGGGGCTGGCTTAACTATGCGGCATCAGAGCAGATTG
TACTGAGAGTGCACCATATGGACATATTGTCGTTAGAACGCGGCTACAATTAATACATAACCTTATGTAT
CATACACATACG
